Addgene plasmid #169592: pVH270-Tier1-OTtgO2-PCMVmin2-SEAP-p2A-iRFP670
Purpose: Tier-1 vector encoding PTtgO2-driven SEAP-p2A-iRFP670 expression (OTtgO2-PCMVmin-2-SEAP-p2A-iRFP670-pA).
Depositing lab: Martin Fussenegger. Depositing organization: ETH Zurich (Swiss Federal Institute of Technology). Publication: A versatile plasmid architecture for mammalian synthetic biology (VAMSyB). Haellman V, Strittmatter T, Bertschi A, Stucheli P, Fussenegger M. Metab Eng. 2021 Jul;66:41-50. doi: 10.1016/j.ymben.2021.04.003. Epub 2021 Apr 18. PubMed 33857582.
Backbone
  Vector backbone: pMM1 (pcDNA3.1-based)
  Backbone size w/o insert (bp): 4435
  Vector type: Mammalian Expression
  Selectable markers: Neomycin (select with G418)
Growth in bacteria
  Bacterial resistance: Ampicillin, 100 μg/mL
  Growth temperature: 37°C
  Growth strain: DH5alpha
  Copy number: High Copy
Gene/Insert
  Gene/Insert name: phloretin-controlled SEAP and iRFP expression (alt name: PhloON-SEAP)
  Species: H. sapiens (human)
  Promoter: TtgO2-PCMVmin-2
  Cloning method: Restriction Enzyme; 5′ cloning site Unknown (unknown if destroyed)
  Sequencing primers: 5′ AmpStart; 3′ BGH-rev
Terms and licenses: Academic/Nonprofit Terms; Industry Terms: Not Available to Industry
How to cite: pVH270-Tier1-OTtgO2-PCMVmin2-SEAP-p2A-iRFP670 was a gift from Martin Fussenegger (Addgene plasmid # 169592 ; http://n2t.net/addgene:169592 ; RRID:Addgene_169592)
