[The description below was written by a language model from this plasmid's Addgene catalogue record and pLannotate feature annotations shown in this document.]
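Description:
pVH270-Tier1-OTtgO2-PCMVmin2-SEAP-p2A-iRFP670 is a mammalian expression plasmid built on pMM1, a pcDNA3.1-derived backbone, and belongs to the "Tier-1" level of a modular plasmid architecture for mammalian synthetic biology. It is propagated in E. coli at high copy from a ColE1/pUC-type origin under ampicillin selection (AmpR with its bla promoter). An f1 origin and remnants of the lac promoter/operator region are also annotated. For mammalian cells it carries an SV40 early promoter driving the neomycin phosphotransferase gene, terminated by an SV40 poly(A) signal, which allows G418 selection. A short ble fragment annotated next to neo appears to be a leftover of the resistance cassette rather than a functional marker.

The payload is a phloretin-responsive dual reporter unit. TtgO2 operator sites, the binding sequence for the bacterial TtgR repressor, are placed upstream of a minimal CMV promoter. The operator itself is not called out in the feature table, which shows only the minimal promoter fragment followed by a T7 promoter. This synthetic promoter has little activity on its own and depends on a TtgR-based regulator supplied from another construct, whose operator binding is modulated by phloretin. The alternative name PhloON suggests a phloretin-inducible configuration, although the record does not describe the partner regulator. Downstream lies human placental secreted alkaline phosphatase (SEAP, annotated as an ALPP fragment), joined by a P2A self-cleaving peptide to the near-infrared fluorescent protein iRFP670 and ending in the bGH poly(A) signal. A single transcript therefore yields both a secreted enzyme that can be quantified in culture supernatant and a biliverdin-dependent fluorescent readout in the cells, making the plasmid useful as a reporter for characterising phloretin-controlled gene switches.
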