Features (pLannotate 1.2.2; 19 found; start..end, strand, type, name):
     73..89      -  protein_bind   lac operator: The lac repressor binds to the lac operator to inhibit transcription in E. coli. This inhibition can be relieved by adding lactose or isopropyl-β-D-thiogalactopyranoside (IPTG). lac repressor encoded by lacI
     97..127     -  promoter       lac promoter: promoter for the E. coli lac operon
    142..163     -  protein_bind   CAP binding site: CAP binding activates transcription in the presence of cAMP. E. coli catabolite activator protein
    176..268     -  CDS            lacI (fragment): lac repressor; lacI; The lac repressor binds to the lac operator to inhibit transcription in E. coli. This inhibition can be relieved by adding lactose or isopropyl-β-D-thiogalactopyranoside (IPTG).
    451..1039    -  rep_origin     ori: high-copy-number ColE1/pMB1/pBR322/pUC origin of replication
   1210..2070    -  CDS            AmpR: β-lactamase; bla; confers resistance to ampicillin, carbenicillin, and related antibiotics
   2071..2175    -  promoter       AmpR promoter: bla
   2291..2325    +  promoter       minimal CMV promoter (fragment): human cytomegalovirus (CMV) immediate early promoter
   2349..2382    +  LTR            5' LTR (truncated) (fragment): truncated 5' long terminal repeat (LTR) from HIV-1
   2398..2416    +  promoter       T7 promoter: promoter for bacteriophage T7 RNA polymerase
   2514..3998    +  CDS            ALPP (fragment): PPB1_HUMAN - Also known as PLAP. Experimental evidence at protein level: Swiss-Prot protein existence level 1. From Homo sapiens (Human).
   4110..5039    +  CDS            iRFP670: iRFP670 is a basic (constitutively fluorescent) near ir fluorescent protein published in 2013, derived from Rhodopseudomonas palustris CGA009. It has low acid sensitivity. It requires the cofactor biliverdin for fluorescence.
   5100..5324    +  polyA_signal   bGH poly(A) signal: bovine growth hormone polyadenylation signal
   5328..5349    +  promoter       SV40 promoter (fragment): SV40 enhancer and early promoter
   5370..5798    +  rep_origin     f1 ori (sequence partly withheld): f1 bacteriophage origin of replication; arrow indicates direction of (+) strand synthesis
   5812..6141    +  promoter       SV40 promoter: SV40 enhancer and early promoter
   6208..6999    +  CDS            neo: KKA2_KLEPN - Also known as kan, nptII. Experimental evidence at protein level: Swiss-Prot protein existence level 1. Resistance to kanamycin, neomycin, paromomycin, ribostamycin, butirosin and gentamicin B. From Klebsiella pneumoniae.
   7023..7181    +  CDS            ble (fragment): BLE_KLEPN - Experimental evidence at protein level: Swiss-Prot protein existence level 1. Binding protein with a strong affinity to the bleomycin family of antibiotics. Binds to CL990; an antimitotic-antibiotic compound. From Klebsiella pneumoniae.
   7176..7297    +  polyA_signal   SV40 poly(A) signal: SV40 polyadenylation signal
>Addgene plasmid #169592 | pVH270-Tier1-OTtgO2-PCMVmin2-SEAP-p2A-iRFP670 | addgene full sequence | sequence record 366603 | Addgene Partial NGS Result
TCATGTCTGTATACCGTCGACCTCTAGCTAGAGCTTGGCGTAATCATGGTCATAGCTGTTTCCTGTGTGA
AATTGTTATCCGCTCACAATTCCACACAACATACGAGCCGGAAGCATAAAGTGTAAAGCCTGGGGTGCCT
AATGAGTGAGCTAACTCACATTAATTGCGTTGCGCTCACTGCCCGCTTTCCAGTCGGGAAACCTGTCGTG
CCAGCTGCATTAATGAATCGGCCAACGCGCGGGGAGAGGCGGTTTGCGTATTGGGCGCTCTTCCGCTTCC
TCGCTCACTGACTCGCTGCGCTCGGTCGTTCGGCTGCGGCGAGCGGTATCAGCTCACTCAAAGGCGGTAA
TACGGTTATCCACAGAATCAGGGGATAACGCAGGAAAGAACATGTGAGCAAAAGGCCAGCAAAAGGCCAG
GAACCGTAAAAAGGCCGCGTTGCTGGCGTTTTTCCATAGGCTCCGCCCCCCTGACGAGCATCACAAAAAT
CGACGCTCAAGTCAGAGGTGGCGAAACCCGACAGGACTATAAAGATACCAGGCGTTTCCCCCTGGAAGCT
CCCTCGTGCGCTCTCCTGTTCCGACCCTGCCGCTTACCGGATACCTGTCCGCCTTTCTCCCTTCGGGAAG
CGTGGCGCTTTCTCATAGCTCACGCTGTAGGTATCTCAGTTCGGTGTAGGTCGTTCGCTCCAAGCTGGGC
TGTGTGCACGAACCCCCCGTTCAGCCCGACCGCTGCGCCTTATCCGGTAACTATCGTCTTGAGTCCAACC
CGGTAAGACACGACTTATCGCCACTGGCAGCAGCCACTGGTAACAGGATTAGCAGAGCGAGGTATGTAGG
CGGTGCTACAGAGTTCTTGAAGTGGTGGCCTAACTACGGCTACACTAGAAGAACAGTATTTGGTATCTGC
GCTCTGCTGAAGCCAGTTACCTTCGGAAAAAGAGTTGGTAGCTCTTGATCCGGCAAACAAACCACCGCTG
GTAGCGGTGGTTTTTTTGTTTGCAAGCAGCAGATTACGCGCAGAAAAAAAGGATCTCAAGAAGATCCTTT
GATCTTTTCTACGGGGTCTGACGCTCAGTGGAACGAAAACTCACGTTAAGGGATTTTGGTCATGAGATTA
TCAAAAAGGATCTTCACCTAGATCCTTTTAAATTAAAAATGAAGTTTTAAATCAATCTAAAGTATATATG
AGTAAACTTGGTCTGACAGTTACCAATGCTTAATCAGTGAGGCACCTATCTCAGCGATCTGTCTATTTCG
TTCATCCATAGTTGCCTGACTCCCCGTCGTGTAGATAACTACGATACGGGAGGGCTTACCATCTGGCCCC
AGTGCTGCAATGATACCGCGAGACCCACGCTCACCGGCTCCAGATTTATCAGCAATAAACCAGCCAGCCG
GAAGGGCCGAGCGCAGAAGTGGTCCTGCAACTTTATCCGCCTCCATCCAGTCTATTAATTGTTGCCGGGA
AGCTAGAGTAAGTAGTTCGCCAGTTAATAGTTTGCGCAACGTTGTTGCCATTGCTACAGGCATCGTGGTG
TCACGCTCGTCGTTTGGTATGGCTTCATTCAGCTCCGGTTCCCAACGATCAAGGCGAGTTACATGATCCC
CCATGTTGTGCAAAAAAGCGGTTAGCTCCTTCGGTCCTCCGATCGTTGTCAGAAGTAAGTTGGCCGCAGT
GTTATCACTCATGGTTATGGCAGCACTGCATAATTCTCTTACTGTCATGCCATCCGTAAGATGCTTTTCT
GTGACTGGTGAGTACTCAACCAAGTCATTCTGAGAATAGTGTATGCGGCGACCGAGTTGCTCTTGCCCGG
CGTCAATACGGGATAATACCGCGCCACATAGCAGAACTTTAAAAGTGCTCATCATTGGAAAACGTTCTTC
GGGGCGAAAACTCTCAAGGATCTTACCGCTGTTGAGATCCAGTTCGATGTAACCCACTCGTGCACCCAAC
TGATCTTCAGCATCTTTTACTTTCACCAGCGTTTCTGGGTGAGCAAAAACAGGAAGGCAAAATGCCGCAA
AAAAGGGAATAAGGGCGACACGGAAATGTTGAATACTCATACTCTTCCTTTTTCAATATTATTGAAGCAT
TTATCAGGGTTATTGTCTCATGAGCGGATACATATTTGAATGTATTTAGAAAAATAAACAAATAGGGGTT
CCGCGCACATTTCCCCGAAAAGTGCCACCTGACGTCGACGGATCGGGAGATCTCCACGCGTGGTACCGTA
TTTACAAACAACCATGAATGTAAGTATCATACTCTCGAGTATGTCGAGGTGGCGTGTACGGTGGGAGGCC
TATATAAGCAGAGCTCGTTTAGTGAACCGTCAGATCGCGAGCTCTCTGGCTAACTAGAGAACCCACTGCT
TACTGGCTTATCGAAATTAATACGACTCACTATAGGGAGACCCAAGCTGTTCGAAGCGGAATTCACCATG
ACTAGTTGGCTGTGGCTGGTGCTGCTGCTGCTGTGCCTGGCCGGCAACGTGCAGGCCGCTAGTATCATCC
CCGTGGAGGAGGAGAACCCCGACTTCTGGAACAGAGAGGCCGCCGAGGCCCTGGGCGCCGCCAAGAAGCT
GCAGCCCGCCCAGACCGCCGCCAAGAACCTGATCATCTTCCTGGGCGACGGCATGGGCGTGAGCACCGTG
ACCGCCGCCAGAATCCTGAAGGGCCAGAAGAAGGACAAGCTGGGCCCCGAGATCCCCCTGGCCATGGACA
GATTCCCCTACGTGGCCCTGAGCAAGACCTACAACGTGGACAAGCACGTGCCCGACAGCGGCGCCACCGC
CACCGCCTACCTGTGCGGCGTGAAGGGCAACTTCCAGACCATCGGCCTGAGCGCCGCCGCCAGATTCAAC
CAGTGCAACACCACCAGAGGCAACGAGGTGATCAGCGTGATGAACAGAGCCAAGAAGGCCGGCAAGAGCG
TGGGCGTGGTGACCACCACCAGAGTGCAGCACGCCAGCCCCGCCGGCACCTACGCCCACACCGTGAACAG
AAACTGGTACAGCGACGCCGACGTGCCCGCCAGCGCCAGACAGGAGGGCTGCCAGGACATCGCCACCCAG
CTGATCAGCAACATGGACATCGACGTGATCCTGGGCGGCGGCAGAAAGTACATGTTCAGAATGGGCACCC
CCGACCCCGAGTACCCCGACGACTACAGCCAGGGCGGCACCAGACTGGACGGCAAGAACCTGGTGCAGGA
GTGGCTGGCCAAGAGACAGGGCGCCAGATACGTGTGGAACAGAACCGAGCTGATGCAGGCCAGCCTGGAC
CCCAGCGTGACCCACCTGATGGGCCTGTTCGAGCCCGGCGACATGAAGTACGAGATCCACAGAGACAGCA
CCCTGGACCCCAGCCTGATGGAGATGACCGAGGCCGCCCTGAGACTGCTGAGCAGAAACCCCAGAGGCTT
CTTCCTGTTCGTGGAGGGCGGCAGAATCGACCACGGCCACCACGAGAGCAGAGCCTACAGAGCCCTGACC
GAGACCATCATGTTCGACGACGCCATCGAGAGAGCCGGCCAGCTGACCAGCGAGGAGGACACCCTGAGCC
TGGTGACCGCCGACCACAGCCACGTGTTCAGCTTCGGCGGCTACCCCCTGAGAGGCAGCAGCATCTTCGG
CCTGGCCCCCGGCAAGGCCAGAGACAGAAAGGCCTACACCGTGCTGCTGTACGGCAACGGCCCCGGCTAC
GTGCTGAAGGACGGCGCCAGACCCGACGTGACCGAGAGCGAGAGCGGCAGCCCCGAGTACAGACAGCAGA
GCGCCGTGCCCCTGGACGAGGAGACCCACGCCGGCGAGGACGTGGCCGTGTTCGCCAGAGGCCCCCAGGC
CCACCTGGTGCACGGCGTGCAGGAGCAGACCTTCATCGCCCACGTGATGGCCTTCGCCGCCTGCCTGGAG
CCCTACACCGCCTGCGACCTGGCCCCCCCCGCCGGCACCACCGACGCCGCCCACCCCGGCTACAGCAGAG
TGGGCGCCGCCGGCAGATTCGAGCAGACCGCTAGTGGTGGTTCTGGTGGAAGCGGAGCTACTAACTTCAG
CCTGCTGAAGCAGGCTGGTGACGTGGAGGAGAACCCTGGACCTGCTAGTGCGCGTAAGGTCGATCTCACC
TCCTGCGATCGCGAGCCGATCCACATCCCCGGCAGCATTCAGCCGTGCGGCTGCCTGCTTGCCTGCGACG
CGCAGGCGGTGCGGATCACGCGCATTACGGAAAATGCCGGCGCGTTCTTTGGACGCGAAACTCCGCGGGT
CGGTGAGCTACTCGCCGATTACTTCGGCGAGACCGAAGCCCATGCGCTGCGCAACGCACTGGCGCAGTCC
TCCGATCCAAAGCGACCGGCGCTGATCTTCGGTTGGCGCGACGGCCTGACCGGCCGCACCTTCGACATCT
CACTGCATCGCCATGACGGTACATCGATCATCGAGTTCGAGCCTGCGGCGGCCGAACAGGCCGACAATCC
GCTGCGGCTGACGCGGCAGATCATCGCGCGCACCAAAGAACTGAAGTCGCTCGAAGAGATGGCCGCACGG
GTGCCGCGCTATCTGCAGGCGATGCTCGGCTATCACCGCGTGATGTTGTACCGCTTCGCGGACGACGGCT
CCGGGATGGTGATCGGCGAGGCGAAGCGCAGCGACCTCGAGAGCTTTCTCGGTCAGCACTTTCCGGCGTC
GCTGGTCCCGCAGCAGGCGCGGCTACTGTACTTGAAGAACGCGATCCGCGTGGTCTCGGATTCGCGCGGC
ATCAGCAGCCGGATCGTGCCCGAGCACGACGCCTCCGGCGCCGCGCTCGATCTGTCGTTCGCGCACCTGC
GCAGCATCTCGCCCTGCCATCTCGAATTTCTGCGGAACATGGGCGTCAGCGCCTCGATGTCGCTGTCGAT
CATCATTGACGGCACGCTATGGGGATTGATCATCTGTCATCATTACGAGCCGCGTGCCGTGCCGATGGCG
CAGCGCGTCGCGGCCGAAATGTTCGCCGACTTCTTATCGCTGCACTTCACCGCCGCCCACCACCAACGCG
CTAGCGGATCCACCGGTGTCTAGAAAGCTTTGAGGCCGGCCTGCAGGGATCAGCCTCGACTGTGCCTTCT
AGTTGCCAGCCATCTGTTGTTTGCCCCTCCCCCGTGCCTTCCTTGACCCTGGAAGGTGCCACTCCCACTG
TCCTTTCCTAATAAAATGAGGAAATTGCATCGCATTGTCTGAGTAGGTGTCATTCTATTCTGGGGGGTGG
GGTGGGGCAGGACAGCAAGGGGGAGGATTGGGAAGACAATAGCAGGCATGCTGGGGATGCGGTGGGCTCT
ATGGCTTCTGAGGCGGAAAGAACCAGCTGGGGCTCTAGGGGGTATCCCC
[124 nt withheld, positions 5370-5493]
C
[91 nt withheld, positions 5495-5585]
A
[49 nt withheld, positions 5587-5635]
CCTTTGACGTTGGAGTCCACGTTCTTT
[37 nt withheld, positions 5663-5699]
ACCCTATCTCGGTCTATTCTTTTGATTTATAAGGGATTTTGCCGATTTCGGCCTATTGGTTAAAAAATGA
GCTGATTTAACAAAAATTTAACGCGAATTAATTCTGTGGAATGTGTGTCAGTTAGGGTGTGGAAAGTCCC
CAGGCTCCCCAGCAGGCAGAAGTATGCAAAGCATGCATCTCAATTAGTCAGCAACCAGGTGTGGAAAGTC
CCCAGGCTCCCCAGCAGGCAGAAGTATGCAAAGCATGCATCTCAATTAGTCAGCAACCATAGTCCCGCCC
CTAACTCCGCCCATCCCGCCCCTAACTCCGCCCAGTTCCGCCCATTCTCCGCCCCATGGCTGACTAATTT
TTTTTATTTATGCAGAGGCCGAGGCCGCCTCTGCCTCTGAGCTATTCCAGAAGTAGTGAGGAGGCTTTTT
TGGAGGCCTAGGCTTTTGCAAAAAGCTCCCGGGAGCTTGTATATCCATTTTCGGATCTGATCAAGAGACA
GGATGAGGATCGTTTCGCATGATTGAACAAGATGGATTGCACGCAGGTTCTCCGGCCGCTTGGGTGGAGA
GGCTATTCGGCTATGACTGGGCACAACAGACAATCGGCTGCTCTGATGCCGCCGTGTTCCGGCTGTCAGC
GCAGGGGCGCCCGGTTCTTTTTGTCAAGACCGACCTGTCCGGTGCCCTGAATGAACTGCAGGACGAGGCA
GCGCGGCTATCGTGGCTGGCCACGACGGGCGTTCCTTGCGCAGCTGTGCTCGACGTTGTCACTGAAGCGG
GAAGGGACTGGCTGCTATTGGGCGAAGTGCCGGGGCAGGATCTCCTGTCATCTCACCTTGCTCCTGCCGA
GAAAGTATCCATCATGGCTGATGCAATGCGGCGGCTGCATACGCTTGATCCGGCTACCTGCCCATTCGAC
CACCAAGCGAAACATCGCATCGAGCGAGCACGTACTCGGATGGAAGCCGGTCTTGTCGATCAGGATGATC
TGGACGAAGAGCATCAGGGGCTCGCGCCAGCCGAACTGTTCGCCAGGCTCAAGGCGCGCATGCCCGACGG
CGAGGATCTCGTCGTGACCCATGGCGATGCCTGCTTGCCGAATATCATGGTGGAAAATGGCCGCTTTTCT
GGATTCATCGACTGTGGCCGGCTGGGTGTGGCGGACCGCTATCAGGACATAGCGTTGGCTACCCGTGATA
TTGCTGAAGAGCTTGGCGGCGAATGGGCTGACCGCTTCCTCGTGCTTTACGGTATCGCCGCTCCCGATTC
GCAGCGCATCGCCTTCTATCGCCTTCTTGACGAGTTCTTCTGAGCGGGACTCTGGGGTTCGAAATGACCG
ACCAAGCGACGCCCAACCTGCCATCACGAGATTTCGATTCCACCGCCGCCTTCTATGAAAGGTTGGGCTT
CGGAATCGTTTTCCGGGACGCCGGCTGGATGATCCTCCAGCGCGGGGATCTCATGCTGGAGTTCTTCGCC
CACCCCAACTTGTTTATTGCAGCTTATAATGGTTACAAATAAAGCAATAGCATCACAAATTTCACAAATA
AAGCATTTTTTTCACTGCATTCTAGTTGTGGTTTGTCCAAACTCATCAATGTATCTTA
